>Addgene plasmid #242839 | pLenti-EBFP-VAV1-W495L | addgene full sequence | sequence record 489631 | Addgene NGS Result
CTTGAGATCCTTTTTTTCTGCGCGTAATCTGCTGCTTGCAAACAAAAAAACCACCGCTACCAGCGGTGGT
TTGTTTGCCGGATCAAGAGCTACCAACTCTTTTTCCGAAGGTAACTGGCTTCAGCAGAGCGCAGATACCA
AATACTGTTCTTCTAGTGTAGCCGTAGTTAGGCCACCACTTCAAGAACTCTGTAGCACCGCCTACATACC
TCGCTCTGCTAATCCTGTTACCAGTGGCTGCTGCCAGTGGCGATAAGTCGTGTCTTACCGGGTTGGACTC
AAGACGATAGTTACCGGATAAGGCGCAGCGGTCGGGCTGAACGGGGGGTTCGTGCACACAGCCCAGCTTG
GAGCGAACGACCTACACCGAACTGAGATACCTACAGCGTGAGCTATGAGAAAGCGCCACGCTTCCCGAAG
GGAGAAAGGCGGACAGGTATCCGGTAAGCGGCAGGGTCGGAACAGGAGAGCGCACGAGGGAGCTTCCAGG
GGGAAACGCCTGGTATCTTTATAGTCCTGTCGGGTTTCGCCACCTCTGACTTGAGCGTCGATTTTTGTGA
TGCTCGTCAGGGGGGCGGAGCCTATGGAAAAACGCCAGCAACGCGGCCTTTTTACGGTTCCTGGCCTTTT
GCTGGCCTTTTGCTCACATGTTCTTTCCTGCGTTATCCCCTGATTCTGTGGATAACCGTATTACCGCCTT
TGAGTGAGCTGATACCGCTCGCCGCAGCCGAACGACCGAGCGCAGCGAGTCAGTGAGCGAGGAAGCGGAA
GAGCGCCCAATACGCAAACCGCCTCTCCCCGCGCGTTGGCCGATTCATTAATGCAGCTGGCACGACAGGT
TTCCCGACTGGAAAGCGGGCAGTGAGCGCAACGCAATTAATGTGAGTTAGCTCACTCATTAGGCACCCCA
GGCTTTACACTTTATGCTTCCGGCTCGTATGTTGTGTGGAATTGTGAGCGGATAACAATTTCACACAGGA
AACAGCTATGACCATGATTACGCCAAGCGCGCAATTAACCCTCACTAAAGGGAACAAAAGCTGGAGCTGC
AAGCTTAATGTAGTCTTATGCAATACTCTTGTAGTCTTGCAACATGGTAACGATGAGTTAGCAACATGCC
TTACAAGGAGAGAAAAAGCACCGTGCATGCCGATTGGTGGAAGTAAGGTGGTACGATCGTGCCTTATTAG
GAAGGCAACAGACGGGTCTGACATGGATTGGACGAACCACTGAATTGCCGCATTGCAGAGATATTGTATT
TAAGTGCCTAGCTCGATACATAAACGGGTCTCTCTGGTTAGACCAGATCTGAGCCTGGGAGCTCTCTGGC
TAACTAGGGAACCCACTGCTTAAGCCTCAATAAAGCTTGCCTTGAGTGCTTCAAGTAGTGTGTGCCCGTC
TGTTGTGTGACTCTGGTAACTAGAGATCCCTCAGACCCTTTTAGTCAGTGTGGAAAATCTCTAGCAGTGG
CGCCCGAACAGGGACTTGAAAGCGAAAGGGAAACCAGAGGAGCTCTCTCGACGCAGGACTCGGCTTGCTG
AAGCGCGCACGGCAAGAGGCGAGGGGCGGCGACTGGTGAGTACGCCAAAAATTTTGACTAGCGGAGGCTA
GAAGGAGAGAGATGGGTGCGAGAGCGTCAGTATTAAGCGGGGGAGAATTAGATCGCGATGGGAAAAAATT
CGGTTAAGGCCAGGGGGAAAGAAAAAATATAAATTAAAACATATAGTATGGGCAAGCAGGGAGCTAGAAC
GATTCGCAGTTAATCCTGGCCTGTTAGAAACATCAGAAGGCTGTAGACAAATACTGGGACAGCTACAACC
ATCCCTTCAGACAGGATCAGAAGAACTTAGATCATTATATAATACAGTAGCAACCCTCTATTGTGTGCAT
CAAAGGATAGAGATAAAAGACACCAAGGAAGCTTTAGACAAGATAGAGGAAGAGCAAAACAAAAGTAAGA
CCACCGCACAGCAAGCGGCCGCTGATCTTCAGACCTGGAGGAGGAGATATGAGGGACAATTGGAGAAGTG
AATTATATAAATATAAAGTAGTAAAAATTGAACCATTAGGAGTAGCACCCACCAAGGCAAAGAGAAGAGT
GGTGCAGAGAGAAAAAAGAGCAGTGGGAATAGGAGCTTTGTTCCTTGGGTTCTTGGGAGCAGCAGGAAGC
ACTATGGGCGCAGCGTCAATGACGCTGACGGTACAGGCCAGACAATTATTGTCTGGTATAGTGCAGCAGC
AGAACAATTTGCTGAGGGCTATTGAGGCGCAACAGCATCTGTTGCAACTCACAGTCTGGGGCATCAAGCA
GCTCCAGGCAAGAATCCTGGCTGTGGAAAGATACCTAAAGGATCAACAGCTCCTGGGGATTTGGGGTTGC
TCTGGAAAACTCATTTGCACCACTGCTGTGCCTTGGAATGCTAGTTGGAGTAATAAATCTCTGGAACAGA
TTTGGAATCACACGACCTGGATGGAGTGGGACAGAGAAATTAACAATTACACAAGCTTAATACACTCCTT
AATTGAAGAATCGCAAAACCAGCAAGAAAAGAATGAACAAGAATTATTGGAATTAGATAAATGGGCAAGT
TTGTGGAATTGGTTTAACATAACAAATTGGCTGTGGTATATAAAATTATTCATAATGATAGTAGGAGGCT
TGGTAGGTTTAAGAATAGTTTTTGCTGTACTTTCTATAGTGAATAGAGTTAGGCAGGGATATTCACCATT
ATCGTTTCAGACCCACCTCCCAACCCCGAGGGGACCCGACAGGCCCGAAGGAATAGAAGAAGAAGGTGGA
GAGAGAGACAGAGACAGATCCATTCGATTAGTGAACGGATCTCGACGGTATCGGTTAACTTTTAAAAGAA
AAGGGGGGATTGGGGGGTACAGTGCAGGGGAAAGAATAGTAGACATAATAGCAACAGACATACAAACTAA
AGAATTACAAAAACAAATTACAAAATTCAAAATTTTATCGACCCTGTGGAATGTGTGTCAGTTAGGGTGT
GGAAAGTCCCCAGGCTCCCCAGCAGGCAGAAGTATGCAAAGCATGCATCTCAATTAGTCAGCAACCAGGT
GTGGAAAGTCCCCAGGCTCCCCAGCAGGCAGAAGTATGCAAAGCATGCATCTCAATTAGTCAGCAACCAT
AGTCCCGCCCCTAACTCCGCCCATCCCGCCCCTAACTCCGCCCAGTTCCGCCCATTCTCCGCCCCATGGC
TGACTAATTTTTTTTATTTATGCAGAGGCCGAGGCCGCCTCGGCCTCTGAGCTATTCCAGAAGTAGTGAG
GAGGCTTTTTTGGAGGCCTAGGCTTTTGCAAAAAGCTTACCATGACCGAGTACAAGCCCACGGTGCGCCT
CGCCACCCGCGACGACGTCCCCAGGGCCGTACGCACCCTCGCCGCCGCGTTCGCCGACTACCCCGCCACG
CGCCACACCGTCGATCCGGACCGCCACATCGAGCGGGTCACCGAGCTGCAAGAACTCTTCCTCACGCGCG
TCGGGCTCGACATCGGCAAGGTGTGGGTCGCGGACGACGGCGCCGCGGTGGCGGTCTGGACCACGCCGGA
GAGCGTCGAAGCGGGGGCGGTGTTCGCCGAGATCGGCCCGCGCATGGCCGAGTTGAGCGGTTCCCGGCTG
GCCGCGCAGCAACAGATGGAAGGCCTCCTGGCGCCGCACCGGCCCAAGGAGCCCGCGTGGTTCCTGGCCA
CCGTCGGCGTCTCGCCCGACCACCAGGGCAAGGGTCTGGGCAGCGCCGTCGTGCTCCCCGGAGTGGAGGC
GGCCGAGCGCGCCGGGGTGCCCGCCTTCCTGGAGACCTCCGCGCCCCGCAACCTCCCCTTCTACGAGCGG
CTCGGCTTCACCGTCACCGCCGACGTCGAGGTGCCCGAAGGACCGCGCACCTGGTGCATGACCCGCAAGC
CCGGTGCCTGACGCCCGCCCCACGACCCGCAGCGCCCGACCGAAAGGAGCGCACGACCCCATGCATCGAT
AAGCTTGGGAGTTCCGCGTTACATAACTTACGGTAAATGGCCCGCCTGGCTGACCGCCCAACGACCCCCG
CCCATTGACGTCAATAATGACGTATGTTCCCATAGTAACGCCAATAGGGACTTTCCATTGACGTCAATGG
GTGGAGTATTTACGGTAAACTGCCCACTTGGCAGTACATCAAGTGTATCATATGCCAAGTACGCCCCCTA
TTGACGTCAATGACGGTAAATGGCCCGCCTGGCATTATGCCCAGTACATGACCTTATGGGACTTTCCTAC
TTGGCAGTACATCTACGTATTAGTCATCGCTATTACCATGGTGATGCGGTTTTGGCAGTACATCAATGGG
CGTGGATAGCGGTTTGACTCACGGGGATTTCCAAGTCTCCACCCCATTGACGTCAATGGGAGTTTGTTTT
GGCACCAAAATCAACGGGACTTTCCAAAATGTCGTAACAACTCCGCCCCATTGACGCAAATGGGCGGTAG
GCGTGTACGGTGGGAGGTCTATATAAGCAGAGCTCGTTTAGTGAACCGTCAGATCGCCTGGAGACGCCAT
CCACGCTGTTTTGACCTCCATAGAAGACACCGACTCTAGAGCTAGCGCTACCGGTCGCCACCATGGTGAG
CAAGGGCGAGGAGCTGTTCACCGGGGTGGTGCCCATCCTGGTCGAGCTGGACGGCGACGTAAACGGCCAC
AAGTTCAGCGTGAGGGGCGAGGGCGAGGGCGATGCCACCAACGGCAAGCTGACCCTGAAGTTCATCTGCA
CCACCGGCAAGCTGCCCGTGCCCTGGCCCACCCTCGTGACCACCCTGAGCCACGGCGTGCAGTGCTTCGC
CCGCTACCCCGACCACATGAAGCAGCACGACTTCTTCAAGTCCGCCATGCCCGAAGGCTACGTCCAGGAG
CGCACCATCTTCTTCAAGGACGACGGCACCTACAAGACCCGCGCCGAGGTGAAGTTCGAGGGCGACACCC
TGGTGAACCGCATCGAGCTGAAGGGCGTCGACTTCAAGGAGGACGGCAACATCCTGGGGCACAAGCTGGA
GTACAACTTCAACAGCCACAACATCTATATCATGGCCGTCAAGCAGAAGAACGGCATCAAGGTGAACTTC
AAGATCCGCCACAACGTGGAGGACGGCAGCGTGCAGCTCGCCGACCACTACCAGCAGAACACCCCCATCG
GCGACGGCCCCGTGCTGCTGCCCGACAGCCACTACCTGAGCACCCAGTCCGTGCTGAGCAAAGACCCCAA
CGAGAAGCGCGATCACATGGTCCTGCTGGAGTTCCGCACCGCCGCCGGGATCACTCTCGGCATGGACGAG
CTGTACAAGATGGAGCTGTGGCGCCAATGCACCCACTGGCTCATCCAGTGCCGGGTGCTGCCGCCCAGCC
ACCGCGTGACCTGGGATGGGGCTCAGGTGTGTGAACTGGCCCAGGCCCTCCGGGATGGTGTCCTTCTGTG
TCAGCTGCTTAACAACCTGCTACCCCATGCCATCAACCTGCGTGAGGTCAACCTGCGCCCCCAGATGTCC
CAGTTCCTGTGCCTTAAGAACATTAGAACCTTCCTGTCCACCTGCTGTGAGAAGTTCGGCCTCAAGCGGA
GCGAGCTCTTCGAAGCCTTTGACCTCTTCGATGTGCAGGATTTTGGCAAGGTCATCTACACCCTGTCTGC
TCTGTCCTGGACCCCGATCGCCCAGAACAGGGGGATCATGCCCTTCCCCACCGAGGAGGAGAGTGTAGGT
GATGAAGACATCTACAGTGGCCTGTCCGACCAGATCGACGACACGGTGGAGGAGGATGAGGACCTGTATG
ACTGCGTGGAGAATGAGGAGGCGGAAGGCGACGAGATCTATGAGGACCTCATGCGCTCGGAGCCCGTGTC
CATGCCGCCCAAGATGACAGAGTATGACAAGCGCTGCTGCTGCCTGCGGGAGATCCAGCAGACGGAGGAG
AAGTACACTGACACGCTGGGCTCCATCCAGCAGCATTTCTTGAAGCCCCTGCAACGGTTCCTGAAACCTC
AAGACATTGAGATCATCTTTATCAACATTGAGGACCTGCTTCGTGTTCATACTCACTTCCTAAAGGAGAT
GAAGGAAGCCCTGGGCACCCCTGGCGCAGCCAATCTCTACCAGGTCTTCATCAAATACAAGGAGAGGTTC
CTCGTCTATGGCCGCTACTGCAGCCAGGTGGAGTCAGCCAGCAAACACCTGGACCGTGTGGCCGCAGCCC
GGGAGGACGTGCAGATGAAGCTGGAGGAATGTTCTCAGAGAGCCAACAACGGGAGGTTCACCCTGCGGGA
CCTGCTGATGGTGCCTATGCAGCGAGTTCTCAAATATCACCTCCTTCTCCAGGAGCTGGTGAAACACACG
CAGGAGGCGATGGAGAAGGAGAACCTGCGGCTGGCCCTGGATGCCATGAGGGACCTGGCTCAGTGCGTGA
ACGAGGTCAAGCGAGACAACGAGACACTGCGACAGATCACCAATTTCCAGCTGTCCATTGAGAACCTGGA
CCAGTCTCTGGCTCACTATGGCCGGCCCAAGATCGACGGGGAACTCAAGATCACCTCGGTGGAACGGCGC
TCCAAGATGGACAGGTATGCCTTCCTGCTCGACAAAGCTCTACTCATCTGTAAGCGCAGGGGAGACTCCT
ATGACCTCAAGGACTTTGTAAACCTGCACAGCTTCCAGGTTCGGGATGACTCTTCAGGAGACCGAGACAA
CAAGAAGTGGAGCCACATGTTCCTCCTGATCGAGGACCAAGGTGCCCAGGGCTATGAGCTGTTCTTCAAG
ACAAGAGAATTGAAGAAGAAGCTGATGGAGCAGTTTGAGATGGCCATCTCCAACATCTATCCGGAGAATG
CCACCGCCAACGGGCATGACTTCCAGATGTTCTCCTTTGAGGAGACCACATCCTGCAAGGCCTGTCAGAT
GCTGCTTAGAGGTACCTTCTATCAGGGCTACCGCTGCCATCGGTGCCGGGCATCTGCACACAAGGAGTGT
CTGGGGAGGGTCCCTCCATGTGGCCGACATGGGCAAGATTTCCCAGGAACTATGAAGAAGGACAAACTAC
ATCGCAGGGCTCAGGACAAAAAGAGGAATGAGCTGGGTCTGCCCAAGATGGAGGTGTTTCAGGAATACTA
CGGGCTTCCTCCACCCCCTGGAGCCATTGGACCCTTTCTACGGCTCAACCCTGGAGACATTGTGGAGCTC
ACGAAGGCTGAGGCTGAACAGAACTGGTGGGAGGGCAGAAATACATCTACTAATGAAATTGGCTGGTTTC
CTTGTAACAGGGTGAAGCCCTATGTCCATGGCCCTCCTCAGGACCTGTCTGTTCATCTCTGGTACGCAGG
CCCCATGGAGCGGGCAGGGGCAGAGAGCATCCTGGCCAACCGCTCGGACGGGACTTTCTTGGTGCGGCAG
AGGGTGAAGGATGCAGCAGAATTTGCCATCAGCATTAAATATAACGTCGAGGTCAAGCACATTAAAATCA
TGACAGCAGAAGGACTGTACCGGATCACAGAGAAAAAGGCTTTCCGGGGGCTTACGGAGCTGGTGGAGTT
TTACCAGCAGAACTCTCTAAAGGATTGCTTCAAGTCTCTGGACACCACCTTGCAGTTCCCCTTCAAGGAG
CCTGAAAAGAGAACCATCAGCAGGCCAGCAGTGGGAAGCACAAAGTATTTTGGCACAGCCAAAGCCCGCT
ATGACTTCTGCGCCCGAGACCGATCAGAGCTGTCGCTCAAGGAGGGTGACATCATCAAGATCCTTAACAA
GAAGGGACAGCAAGGCTGGTGGCGAGGGGAGATCTATGGCCGGGTTGGCTGGTTCCCTGCCAACTACGTG
GAGGAAGATTATTCTGAATACTGCTCCGGACTCAGATCTCGAGCTCAAGCTTCCTCGAGCACCAGAATTC
GTCGACAATCAACCTCTGGATTACAAAATTTGTGAAAGATTGACTGGTATTCTTAACTATGTTGCTCCTT
TTACGCTATGTGGATACGCTGCTTTAATGCCTTTGTATCATGCTATTGCTTCCCGTATGGCTTTCATTTT
CTCCTCCTTGTATAAATCCTGGTTGCTGTCTCTTTATGAGGAGTTGTGGCCCGTTGTCAGGCAACGTGGC
GTGGTGTGCACTGTGTTTGCTGACGCAACCCCCACTGGTTGGGGCATTGCCACCACCTGTCAGCTCCTTT
CCGGGACTTTCGCTTTCCCCCTCCCTATTGCCACGGCGGAACTCATCGCCGCCTGCCTTGCCCGCTGCTG
GACAGGGGCTCGGCTGTTGGGCACTGACAATTCCGTGGTGTTGTCGGGGAAGCTGACGTCCTTTCCATGG
CTGCTCGCCTGTGTTGCCACCTGGATTCTGCGCGGGACGTCCTTCTGCTACGTCCCTTCGGCCCTCAATC
CAGCGGACCTTCCTTCCCGCGGCCTGCTGCCGGCTCTGCGGCCTCTTCCGCGTCTTCGCCTTCGCCCTCA
GACGAGTCGGATCTCCCTTTGGGCCGCCTCCCCGCCTGGAATTAATTCGAGCTCGGTACCTTTAAGACCA
ATGACTTACAAGGCAGCTGTAGATCTTAGCCACTTTTTAAAAGAAAAGGGGGGACTGGAAGGGCTAATTC
ACTCCCAACGAAGACAAGATCTGCTTTTTGCTTGTACTGGGTCTCTCTGGTTAGACCAGATCTGAGCCTG
GGAGCTCTCTGGCTAACTAGGGAACCCACTGCTTAAGCCTCAATAAAGCTTGCCTTGAGTGCTTCAAGTA
GTGTGTGCCCGTCTGTTGTGTGACTCTGGTAACTAGAGATCCCTCAGACCCTTTTAGTCAGTGTGGAAAA
TCTCTAGCAGTAGTAGTTCATGTCATCTTATTATTCAGTATTTATAACTTGCAAAGAAATGAATATCAGA
GAGTGAGAGGAACTTGTTTATTGCAGCTTATAATGGTTACAAATAAAGCAATAGCATCACAAATTTCACA
AATAAAGCATTTTTTTCACTGCATTCTAGTTGTGGTTTGTCCAAACTCATCAATGTATCTTATCATGTCT
GGCTCTAGCTATCCCGCCCCTAACTCCGCCCATCCCGCCCCTAACTCCGCCCAGTTCCGCCCATTCTCCG
CCCCATGGCTGACTAATTTTTTTTATTTATGCAGAGGCCGAGGCCGCCTCGGCCTCTGAGCTATTCCAGA
AGTAGTGAGGAGGCTTTTTTGGAGGCCTAGGGACGTACCCAATTCGCCCTATAGTGAGTCGTATTACGCG
CGCTCACTGGCCGTCGTTTTACAACGTCGTGACTGGGAAAACCCTGGCGTTACCCAACTTAATCGCCTTG
CAGCACATCCCCCTTTCGCCAGCTGGCGTAATAGCGAAGAGGCCCGCACCGATCGCCCTTCCCAACAGTT
GCGCAGCCTGAATGGCGAATGGG
[124 nt withheld, positions 9404-9527]
C
[91 nt withheld, positions 9529-9619]
A
[49 nt withheld, positions 9621-9669]
CCTTTGACGTTGGAGTCCACGTTCTTT
[37 nt withheld, positions 9697-9733]
ACCCTATCTCGGTCTATTCTTTTGATTTATAAGGGATTTTGCCGATTTCGGCCTATTGGTTAAAAAATGA
GCTGATTTAACAAAAATTTAACGCGAATTTTAACAAAATATTAACGCTTACAATTTAGGTGGCACTTTTC
GGGGAAATGTGCGCGGAACCCCTATTTGTTTATTTTTCTAAATACATTCAAATATGTATCCGCTCATGAG
ACAATAACCCTGATAAATGCTTCAATAATATTGAAAAAGGAAGAGTATGAGTATTCAACATTTCCGTGTC
GCCCTTATTCCCTTTTTTGCGGCATTTTGCCTTCCTGTTTTTGCTCACCCAGAAACGCTGGTGAAAGTAA
AAGATGCTGAAGATCAGTTGGGTGCACGAGTGGGTTACATCGAACTGGATCTCAACAGCGGTAAGATCCT
TGAGAGTTTTCGCCCCGAAGAACGTTTTCCAATGATGAGCACTTTTAAAGTTCTGCTATGTGGCGCGGTA
TTATCCCGTATTGACGCCGGGCAAGAGCAACTCGGTCGCCGCATACACTATTCTCAGAATGACTTGGTTG
AGTACTCACCAGTCACAGAAAAGCATCTTACGGATGGCATGACAGTAAGAGAATTATGCAGTGCTGCCAT
AACCATGAGTGATAACACTGCGGCCAACTTACTTCTGACAACGATCGGAGGACCGAAGGAGCTAACCGCT
TTTTTGCACAACATGGGGGATCATGTAACTCGCCTTGATCGTTGGGAACCGGAGCTGAATGAAGCCATAC
CAAACGACGAGCGTGACACCACGATGCCTGTAGCAATGGCAACAACGTTGCGCAAACTATTAACTGGCGA
ACTACTTACTCTAGCTTCCCGGCAACAATTAATAGACTGGATGGAGGCGGATAAAGTTGCAGGACCACTT
CTGCGCTCGGCCCTTCCGGCTGGCTGGTTTATTGCTGATAAATCTGGAGCCGGTGAGCGTGGGTCTCGCG
GTATCATTGCAGCACTGGGGCCAGATGGTAAGCCCTCCCGTATCGTAGTTATCTACACGACGGGGAGTCA
GGCAACTATGGATGAACGAAATAGACAGATCGCTGAGATAGGTGCCTCACTGATTAAGCATTGGTAACTG
TCAGACCAAGTTTACTCATATATACTTTAGATTGATTTAAAACTTCATTTTTAATTTAAAAGGATCTAGG
TGAAGATCCTTTTTGATAATCTCATGACCAAAATCCCTTAACGTGAGTTTTCGTTCCACTGAGCGTCAGA
CCCCGTAGAAAAGATCAAAGGATCTT
Features (pLannotate 1.2.2; 30 found; start..end, strand, type, name):
      2..590     +  rep_origin     ori: high-copy-number ColE1/pMB1/pBR322/pUC origin of replication
    773..865     +  CDS            lacI (fragment): lac repressor; lacI; The lac repressor binds to the lac operator to inhibit transcription in E. coli. This inhibition can be relieved by adding lactose or isopropyl-β-D-thiogalactopyranoside (IPTG).
    878..899     +  protein_bind   CAP binding site: CAP binding activates transcription in the presence of cAMP. E. coli catabolite activator protein
    914..944     +  promoter       lac promoter: promoter for the E. coli lac operon
    948..970     +  protein_bind   lac operator (fragment): The lac repressor binds to the lac operator to inhibit transcription in E. coli. This inhibition can be relieved by adding lactose or isopropyl-β-D-thiogalactopyranoside (IPTG). lac repressor encoded by lacI
   1013..1031    +  promoter       T3 promoter: promoter for bacteriophage T3 RNA polymerase
   1059..1285    +  promoter       RSV promoter: Rous sarcoma virus enhancer/promoter
   1286..1466    +  LTR            5' LTR (truncated): truncated 5' long terminal repeat (LTR) from HIV-1
   1513..1638    +  misc_feature   HIV-1 Ψ: packaging signal of human immunodeficiency virus type 1
   1622..1985    +  CDS            HIV-1 gag (fragment): gag protein from human immunodeficiency virus 1; gag
   2131..2364    +  misc_feature   RRE: The Rev response element (RRE) of HIV-1 allows for Rev-dependent mRNA export from the nucleus to the cytoplasm.
   2741..2841    +  CDS            Rev (fragment): human immunodeficiency virus 1 (HIV-1) Rev protein; rev; enhances nuclear export of unspliced and incompletely spliced viral mRNAs
   2860..2976    +  misc_feature   cPPT/CTS: central polypurine tract and central termination sequence of HIV-1
   2993..3322    +  promoter       SV40 promoter: SV40 enhancer and early promoter
   3332..3931    +  CDS            PuroR: puromycin N-acetyltransferase; pac from Streptomyces alboniger; confers resistance to puromycin
   4007..4310    +  enhancer       CMV enhancer: human cytomegalovirus immediate early enhancer
   4311..4514    +  promoter       CMV promoter: human cytomegalovirus (CMV) immediate early promoter
   4613..5329    +  CDS            EBFP2: EBFP2 is a basic (constitutively fluorescent) blue fluorescent protein published in 2007, derived from Aequorea victoria. It is reported to be a rapidly-maturing monomer with moderate acid sensitivity.
   5330..7864    +  CDS            VAV1: VAV_HUMAN - Also known as VAV. Experimental evidence at protein level: Swiss-Prot protein existence level 1. Couples tyrosine kinase signals with the activation of the Rho/Rac GTPases, thus leading to cell differentiation and/or proliferation. From Homo sapiens (Human).
   7865..7893    +  misc_feature   MCS (fragment): multiple cloning site
   7917..8505    +  misc_feature   WPRE: woodchuck hepatitis virus posttranscriptional regulatory element
   8526..8594    +  CDS            nef (fragment): NEF_HV1Z2 - Experimental evidence at protein level: Swiss-Prot protein existence level 1. Extracellular Nef protein targets CD4(+) T-lymphocytes for apoptosis by interacting with CXCR4 surface receptors. From Human immunodeficiency virus type 1 group M subtype D (isolate Z2/CDC-Z34) (HIV-1).
   8596..8829    +  LTR            3' LTR (ΔU3): self-inactivating 3' long terminal repeat (LTR) from HIV-1
   8901..9022    +  polyA_signal   SV40 poly(A) signal: SV40 polyadenylation signal
   9062..9197    +  rep_origin     SV40 ori: SV40 origin of replication
   9218..9236    -  promoter       T7 promoter: promoter for bacteriophage T7 RNA polymerase
   9244..9399    +  CDS            lacZα (fragment): LacZα fragment of β-galactosidase; lacZ fragment
   9404..9832    +  rep_origin     f1 ori (sequence partly withheld): f1 bacteriophage origin of replication; arrow indicates direction of (+) strand synthesis
   9885..9989    +  promoter       AmpR promoter: bla
   9990..10850   +  CDS            AmpR: β-lactamase; bla; confers resistance to ampicillin, carbenicillin, and related antibiotics
