[The description below was written by a language model from this plasmid's Addgene catalogue record and pLannotate feature annotations shown in this document.]
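Description:
pLenti-EBFP-VAV1-W495L is a third-generation-style, self-inactivating HIV-1 lentiviral transfer plasmid (about 11 kb) built on the pLenti-EBFP2-C1 backbone for expressing a blue-fluorescent fusion of human VAV1 in mammalian cells. In bacteria it is maintained through a high-copy ColE1/pUC origin and selected with ampicillin via the β-lactamase gene. The backbone also carries an f1 origin and remnants of a lac/lacZα cloning region flanked by T3 and T7 promoters.

The viral portion begins with an RSV promoter driving a truncated 5' LTR, which makes genomic RNA production Tat-independent. It is followed by the Ψ packaging signal with a partial gag sequence, the Rev response element for nuclear export of the unspliced genome, and the cPPT/CTS, which aids nuclear import. It ends in a ΔU3 3' LTR that inactivates the LTR promoter after integration, followed by an SV40 polyadenylation signal.

Between the LTRs are two expression units. An SV40 early promoter drives puromycin N-acetyltransferase, allowing selection of transduced cells. A CMV enhancer/promoter drives EBFP2 fused in frame to the N-terminus of VAV1, with a WPRE downstream to enhance transcript stability and expression. VAV1 is a guanine nucleotide exchange factor that links tyrosine kinase signalling to Rho/Rac GTPases, and this version carries a W495L substitution. The record does not state the functional consequence of that mutation.

The construct can be transfected directly or packaged with helper plasmids for stable transduction, allowing the mutant protein to be visualised in live cells. The associated study concerns phosphoinositide-dependent Cdc42 activation and podosome assembly in macrophages.
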