Addgene plasmid #242839: pLenti-EBFP-VAV1-W495L
Purpose: Encodes human VAV1 and N-terminal EBFP2 tag
Depositing lab: Cheng-han Yu. Depositing organization: University of Hong Kong. Publication: PI(3,4,5)P3-mediated Cdc42 activation regulates macrophage podosome assembly. Qi Y, Yu CH. Cell Mol Life Sci. 2025 Mar 24;82(1):127. doi: 10.1007/s00018-025-05664-2. PubMed 40126693.
Backbone
  Vector backbone: pLenti-EBFP2-C1
  Vector type: Mammalian Expression, Lentiviral
Growth in bacteria
  Bacterial resistance: Ampicillin, 100 μg/mL
  Growth temperature: 37°C
  Growth strain: NEB Stable
  Copy number: High Copy
Gene/Insert
  Gene/Insert name: VAV1
  Species: H. sapiens (human)
  Mutation: W495L
  Entrez Gene: VAV1 (a.k.a. VAV)
  Tag / fusion protein: EBFP2 (N terminal on backbone)
  Cloning method: Gibson Cloning
Terms and licenses: Academic/Nonprofit Terms; Industry Terms: Not Available to Industry
How to cite: pLenti-EBFP-VAV1-W495L was a gift from Cheng-han Yu (Addgene plasmid # 242839 ; http://n2t.net/addgene:242839 ; RRID:Addgene_242839)
